Addgene plasmid #67133: pCellFree_G03 TYK2
Purpose: Standard for cell-free expression benchmarking.
Depositing lab: Kirill Alexandrov. Depositing organization: University of Queensland. Publication: Performance benchmarking of four cell-free protein expression systems. Gagoski D, Polinkovsky ME, Mureev S, Kunert A, Johnston W, Gambin Y, Alexandrov K. Biotechnol Bioeng. 2015 Aug 24. doi: 10.1002/bit.25814. PubMed 26301602.
Backbone
  Vector backbone: pCellFree_G03
  Vector type: Cell-free expression
Growth in bacteria
  Bacterial resistance: Ampicillin, 100 μg/mL
  Growth temperature: 37°C
  Growth strain: DH5alpha
  Copy number: High Copy
Gene/Insert
  Gene/Insert name: TYK2 (alt name: Non-receptor tyrosine-protein kinase TYK2)
  Species: H. sapiens (human)
  Mutation: A435S
  Entrez Gene: TYK2 (a.k.a. IMD35, JTK1)
  Promoter: T7
  Tag / fusion protein: His (N terminal on backbone); EGFP (N terminal on backbone)
  Cloning method: Gateway Cloning
  Sequencing primers: 5′ EGFP-C; 3′ T7 terminal
Terms and licenses: Academic/Nonprofit Terms; Industry Terms: Not Available to Industry
How to cite: pCellFree_G03 TYK2 was a gift from Kirill Alexandrov (Addgene plasmid # 67133 ; http://n2t.net/addgene:67133 ; RRID:Addgene_67133)
