[The description below was written by a language model from this plasmid's Addgene catalogue record.]
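Description:
pCellFree_G03 TYK2 is a cell-free expression plasmid built on the pCellFree_G03 backbone, a Gateway-compatible vector designed to supply template for in vitro transcription and translation rather than for expression in living cells. It is propagated in E. coli as a high-copy plasmid under ampicillin selection. The record does not name the origin of replication, and no feature table is provided, so any translation-enhancing leader or other regulatory elements in the backbone cannot be described from the information given.

The insert is human TYK2, the non-receptor tyrosine-protein kinase of the JAK family, carrying an A435S substitution relative to the reference sequence. It was introduced by Gateway recombination downstream of backbone-encoded N-terminal His and EGFP tags, so the product is a His-EGFP-TYK2 fusion. Transcription is driven by a T7 promoter, meaning T7 RNA polymerase supplied in the reaction generates the mRNA. The use of a T7 terminator sequencing primer suggests a T7 terminator lies downstream of the open reading frame. The EGFP moiety allows the yield and integrity of the translated product to be followed by fluorescence, while the His tag permits affinity capture or detection.

The stated purpose is to serve as a standard for benchmarking cell-free expression. It was deposited in connection with a study comparing the performance of four cell-free protein expression systems. As a large multidomain human kinase, TYK2 plausibly represents a demanding test protein, though the record does not say why it was chosen.
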