>Addgene plasmid #67133 | pCellFree_G03 TYK2 | addgene partial sequence | sequence record 120744 | T7term 5'-GCTAGTTATTGCTCAGCGG-3'
CCACGCGGTACCCAACACACGGACACATGCACGAACACGCATGCAGAGAGATCATACATCATCTATAGAG
AAGTACACGTAAAAGTAAGACTCGTCGTCTGCCAGCTACAACCGAGAAGGCGACGTGAAAGGAACAAGAA
AGGAGGAGGAGGGCGGCCGCTTACACCACTTTGTACAAGAAAGTTGGGCAGGCACACGCTGAACACTGAA
GGGGCCTGGCCTTGGTACTTCTCATGGACTGTCTTCAGAATGGGTATGAGGTTCTCGAAGGTTGGGCGAA
AGGACGCCTCTGTCTCCCAGCAGTTCTTCATGAGATGATAGACCTCACAGGGACATTTGTCGGGCCGTGG
CAGCCTCTCCCCTCGTTCCAGCAACTCAGTGAGTCTCAGAACTGTCATCTGACCCTGAGCAATGCCTATG
AGCTCAAGGAATTTCGTGGGGGGGCTCTGGCTGGAGTCACAGTGCGTCAGCAGCTCATACAGGGTCACCC
CGAAGGACCAGACATCTGACGCATAGTAGAACTTATACTCCTTCAGGCACTCTGGGGCATACCAGAACAC
GGGGCTGTCCCCATCCTCGCGCACGCGGTAGTACTCGTGGCCTTCGGGCACGGCCTTGGCTAGGCCAAAG
TCCCCGATCTTGACCAGCCTGTCGTTGTCCAGCAGCACGTTGCGCGCGGCTAGGTCTCGGTGGATGTAGT
GCTGCGAGTGCAGATAGGCCATGCCCTCGCAGATCTGCTGGGCGAAGAGCAGCAGCTGGGCCAGCCCGAT
GCTGTGCCGGGGCAGGTAGTCTCGGAGGCTGCCCAGGGGCACGTACTCCATGACCAGCTGCAGCGACTTC
TCGCCTTGGTCCTCGCAGCAGCCCTTGTACTTGATGATGTGCTCGTGGTAGAGCGTGCGC
