>Addgene plasmid #67133 | pCellFree_G03 TYK2 | addgene partial sequence | sequence record 120745 | EGFP-N 5'-CGTCGCCGTCCAGCTCGACCAG-3'
CCTTGCTTGTGCCGTGGTGATGGTGGTGATGGTGGTGACCAGAGGTGCCCATGGTTTCACTTACGTGTTT
AATGTCTTTACAGACTTTATACATTACTGTCATGGTTAAATAAAATAAAATAAAATAAAATAAAATAAAA
TAAAATAAAATAAAATAAAATAAAATAAACTTAAGATGTCCCTATAGTGAGTCGTATTAGACGTCAGGTG
GCACTTTTCGGGGAAATGTGCGCGGAACCCCTATTTGTTTATTTTTCTAAATACATTCAAATATGTATCC
GCTCATGAGACAATAACCCTGATAAATGCTTCAATAATATTGAAAAAGGAAGAGTATGAGTATTCAACAT
TTCCGTGTCGCCCTTATTCCCTTTTTTGCGGCATTTTGCCTTCCTGTTTTTGCTCACCCAGAAACGCTGG
TGAAAGTAAAAGATGCTGAAGATCAGTTGGGTGCACGAGTGGGTTACATCGAACTGGATCTCAACAGCGG
TAAGATCCTTGAGAGTTTTCGCCCCGAAGAACGTTTTCCAATGATGAGCACTTTTAAAGTTCTGCTATGT
GGCGCGGTATTATCCCGTATTGACGCCGGGCAAGAGCAACTCGGTCGCCGCATACACTATTCTCAGAATG
ACTTGGTTGAGTACTCACCAGTCACAGAAAAGCATCTTACGGATGGCATGACAGTAAGAGAATTATGCAG
TGCTGCCATAACCATGAGTGATAACACTGCGGCCAACTTACTTCTGACAACGATCGGAGGACCGAAGGAG
CTAACCGCTTTTTTGCACAACATGGGGGATCATGTAACTCGCCTTGATCGTTGGGAACCGGAGCTGAATG
AAGCCATACCAAACGACGAGCGTGACACCACGATGCCCTGTAGCAATGGCA
